>Addgene plasmid #197707 | pMC-1-SlEf1a-6 | addgene full sequence | sequence record 393132 | Addgene NGS Result
GTCAGTGAGCGAGGAAGCGGAAGAGCGCCCAATACGCAAACCGCCTCTCCCCGCGCGTTGGCCGATTCAT
TAATCACTCTGTGGTCTCAGGAGGGTTTCTATTTGTAAGCTAATCTTTTTCAGTTATCCTTTTTTTTAAA
TCTTTATTATTATTATAGCTATATCTTTTATCTTTTAAAATTAACATTATCTATTAAAGATAATTTCAAT
AAAAGAGTAAAAATTAATTTAGAGTTCTACTTTCTTCAAATTTCTATTTTAAAAAATAATTTTAAAACTT
GATGTATTTTTTTACGTGGTTTTTCACTATGATTTGATTTCTGTTTTATTATAATATGTATAAATATAAA
AATAGATATTCCATAACATATTATAAAAAATGTAAGGGGCATTTACGTAAATAGATAGACTTAAAAGAGG
CACCGAGTGAACCCTAATTCTCATCGTTGAGACTATAAAATGCCCATTATCCCATTCGCAGTCTCTTCAT
TACTTTTGCTGTGATTTCTCCTCAGCTGTGCCGCATATCGCCTAATTTTTCTTCTCTAAGGTTTCGTCAT
CTTCACCAATTTCTTTAATCTCGATTCTATTTTTTATGTTTGATCTGTTATTGTTCTGTCACTACATGTG
TTTTTCAGTTGTTTTACTAGATGATTTTCACTGACTTCTTGTTAGATCATACATATATTGAAAATGTTTT
GGATTGACTTTTTTGTATTGTGAATATCTGTTATTGTTTGATTGTTGTTCAGTATTTACACAGCCGATCT
GTGTTATGAGCTTGGTAATAACTATTTCTCTGTATGTAAATACAGATCTGTTAATGTTTGTAATCAATTT
TTCATATGCACTGTTGATATTGTTCTCTCTCCTGTCCTGTTATATGTTGGTATGATTCGGTTTTTGTATA
ACTTGAACTAAACACTAGTCCTAAATGTTTTTTTTACTATTTAAGATTTATATAATATGGATAGATTTTT
TGAGTTCCTAGTCTCTGAAGAGGTTAAGCTTGCTGTAGTTGTTTACCAGTTGAGTTGCAATACTAAAAAT
CAATTCAATTACTGATATTTTTTGCCGTTTAGGTTTTTGACAAAGTACTTTAATTTGCTTTATTGAACTA
AAAACGTAGTCCTGAATTCATGGCAAGTGTGAAAGCTATAGTTCACTGTTTTTGTTGCAATTCTTGAAAA
ATCAATTGGTCAAGCTATAATGGATTTACTTTTTCTGTTTTAAATGTTGAATGCGCTGAATTTATGAATG
GGTTGCATGGTTTTTGAAATATGTTGTTGTGTGTTGTGTAAATGCAGTTTCTTAGTGTCTCAAGAATGTG
AGACCACGAAGTGGCTCTTCAGTGGACGAAAGGGCCTCGTGATACGCCTATTTTTATAGGTTAATGTCAT
GATAATAATGGTTTCTTAGACGTCAGGTGGCACTTTTCGGGGAAATGTGCGCGGAACCCCTATTTGTTTA
TTTTTCTAAATACATTCAAATATGTATCCGCTCATGAGACAATAACCCTGATAAATGCTTCAATAATATT
GAAAAAGGAAGAGTATGCGCTCACGCAACTGGTCCAGAACCTTGACCGAACGCAGCGGTGGTAACGGCGC
AGTGGCGGTTTTCATGGCTTGTTATGACTGTTTTTTTTTGGGGTACAGTCTATGCCTCGGGCATCCAAGC
AGCAAGCGCGTTACGCCGTGGGTCGATGTTTGATGTTATGGAGCAGCAACGATGTTACGCAGCAGGGCAG
TCGCCCTAAAACAAAGTTAAACATCATGAGGGAAGCGGTGATCGCCGAAGTATCGACTCAACTATCAGAG
GTAGTTGGCGTCATCGAGCGCCATCTCGAACCGACGTTGCTGGCCGTACATTTGTACGGCTCCGCAGTGG
ATGGCGGCCTGAAGCCACACAGCGATATTGATTTGCTGGTTACGGTGACCGTAAGGCTTGATGAAACAAC
GCGGCGAGCTTTGATCAACGACCTTTTGGAAACTTCGGCTTCCCCTGGAGAGAGCGAGATTCTCCGCGCT
GTAGAAGTCACCATTGTTGTGCACGACGACATCATTCCGTGGCGTTATCCAGCTAAGCGCGAACTGCAAT
TTGGAGAATGGCAGCGCAATGACATTCTTGCAGGTATCTTCGAGCCAGCCACGATCGACATTGATCTGGC
TATCTTGCTGACAAAAGCAAGAGAACATAGCGTTGCCTTGGTAGGTCCAGCGGCGGAGGAACTCTTTGAT
CCGGTTCCTGAACAGGATCTATTTGAGGCGCTAAATGAAACCTTAACGCTATGGAACTCGCCGCCCGACT
GGGCTGGCGATGAGCGAAATGTAGTGCTTACGTTGTCCCGCATTTGGTACAGCGCAGTAACCGGCAAAAT
CGCGCCGAAGGATGTCGCTGCCGACTGGGCAATGGAGCGCCTGCCGGCCCAGTATCAGCCCGTCATACTT
GAAGCTAGACAGGCTTATCTTGGACAAGAAGAAGATCGCTTGGCCTCGCGCGCAGATCAGTTGGAAGAAT
TTGTCCATTACGTAAAAGGCGAGATCACCAAGGTAGTCGGCAAATAACTGTCAGACCAAGTTTACTCATA
TATACTTTAGATTGATTTAAAACTTCATTTTTAATTTAAAAGGATCTAGGTGAAGATCCTTTTTGATAAT
CTCATGACCAAAATCCCTTAACGTGAGTTTTCGTTCCACTGAGCGTCAGACCCCGTAGAAAAGATCAAAG
GATCTTCTTGAGATCCTTTTTTTCTGCGCGTAATCTGCTGCTTGCAAACAAAAAAACCACCGCTACCAGC
GGTGGTTTGTTTGCCGGATCAAGAGCTACCAACTCTTTTTCCGAAGGTAACTGGCTTCAGCAGAGCGCAG
ATACCAAATACTGTTCTTCTAGTGTAGCCGTAGTTAGGCCACCACTTCAAGAACTCTGTAGCACCGCCTA
CATACCTCGCTCTGCTAATCCTGTTACCAGTGGCTGCTGCCAGTGGCGATAAGTCGTGTCTTACCGGGTT
GGACTCAAGACGATAGTTACCGGATAAGGCGCAGCGGTCGGGCTGAACGGGGGGTTCGTGCACACAGCCC
AGCTTGGAGCGAACGACCTACACCGAACTGAGATACCTACAGCGTGAGCTATGAGAAAGCGCCACGCTTC
CCGAAGGGAGAAAGGCGGACAGGTATCCGGTAAGCGGCAGGGTCGGAACAGGAGAGCGCACGAGGGAGCT
TCCAGGGGGAAACGCCTGGTATCTTTATAGTCCTGTCGGGTTTCGCCACCTCTGACTTGAGCGTCGATTT
TTGTGATGCTCGTCAGGGGGGCGGAGCCTATGGAAAAACGCCAGCAACGCGGCCTTTTTACGGTTCCTGG
CCTTTTGCTGGCCTTTTGCTCACATGTTCTTTCCTGCGTTATCCCCTGATTCTGTGGATAACCGTATTAC
CGCCTTTGAGTGAGCTGATACCGCTCGCCGCAGCCGAACGACCGAGCGCAGCGA
Features (pLannotate 1.2.2; 8 found; start..end, strand, type, name):
      1..23      +  rep_origin     RSF ori (fragment): Plasmids containing the RSF 1030 origin of replication can be propagated in E. coli cells that contain additional plasmids with compatible origins.
     25..74      +  CDS            lacI (fragment): lac repressor; lacI; The lac repressor binds to the lac operator to inhibit transcription in E. coli. This inhibition can be relieved by adding lactose or isopropyl-β-D-thiogalactopyranoside (IPTG).
    256..279     -  promoter       U6 promoter (fragment): RNA polymerase III promoter for human U6 snRNA
   1450..1554    +  promoter       AmpR promoter: bla
   1545..1625    -  CDS            int (fragment): INT2_ECOLX - Protein inferred from homology: Swiss-Prot protein existence level 3. Putative integrase believed to be involved in the insertion of antibiotic resistance genes into plasmids and transposons. From Escherichia coli.
   1713..1769    +  CDS            GmR (fragment): gentamycin acetyltransferase; aacC1; confers resistance to gentamycin
   1776..2564    +  CDS            aadA: S3AD_ECOLX - Experimental evidence at protein level: Swiss-Prot protein existence level 1. Mediates bacterial resistance to the antibiotics streptomycin and spectinomycin. From Escherichia coli.
   2738..3326    +  rep_origin     ori: high-copy-number ColE1/pMB1/pBR322/pUC origin of replication
