[The description below was written by a language model from this plasmid's Addgene catalogue record and pLannotate feature annotations shown in this document.]
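Description:
pMC-1-SlEf1a-6 is a small (about 3.5 kb) Level 0 part plasmid in the Phytobrick/MoClo Golden Gate standard, belonging to a modular vector toolkit and parts library for plant genome engineering. It was made from the self-made backbone pMC-1-ccdB-6. By its name, that backbone carries a ccdB counter-selection cassette, presumably replaced by the part, although the record gives the cloning method only as restriction enzyme with unknown sites. The plasmid is maintained in E. coli at high copy number through a ColE1/pUC-type origin. It is selected with spectinomycin via the aadA aminoglycoside adenylyltransferase gene, which appears to be driven by the annotated AmpR (bla) promoter upstream of it.

The payload is a 1,235 bp promoter fragment from the tomato (Solanum lycopersicum) Ef1a gene, presumably elongation factor 1-alpha, a type of gene whose promoters are generally used for strong, broadly constitutive expression. The automated feature table does not annotate this insert. It most likely lies in the largely unannotated region upstream of the resistance cassette. The short hits there and nearby (RSF ori, lacI, human U6 promoter, integrase and GmR fragments) span only tens of bases and are best read as incidental matches or resistance-cassette remnants rather than functional elements. The "1" and "6" in the name probably denote the flanking overhang positions that define the part's slot in the assembly syntax, but the record does not spell this out.

Although catalogued as a plant expression vector, the plasmid holds no complete transcription unit, plant selectable marker or T-DNA borders in the annotation. It serves as a promoter donor, to be combined with coding sequence and terminator parts in higher-level assemblies for plant expression.
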