Addgene plasmid #197707: pMC-1-SlEf1a-6
Purpose: Phytobrick (MoClo) Level 0 Part
Depositing lab: Daniel Voytas. Depositing organization: University of Minnesota. Publication: An extensible vector toolkit and parts library for advanced engineering of plant genomes. Chamness JC, Kumar J, Cruz AJ, Rhuby E, Holum MJ, Cody JP, Tibebu R, Gamo ME, Starker CG, Zhang F, Voytas DF. Plant Genome. 2023 Mar 9:e20312. doi: 10.1002/tpg2.20312. PubMed 36896468.
Backbone
  Vector backbone: pMC-1-ccdB-6
  Backbone manufacturer: Self-made
  Vector type: Plant Expression
Growth in bacteria
  Bacterial resistance: Spectinomycin, 50 μg/mL
  Growth temperature: 37°C
  Growth strain: DH5alpha
  Copy number: High Copy
Gene/Insert
  Gene/Insert name: SlEf1a promoter
  Species: Solanum lycopersicum
  Insert size (bp): 1235
  Cloning method: Restriction Enzyme; 5′ cloning site Unknown (unknown if destroyed)
Terms and licenses: Academic/Nonprofit Terms; Industry Terms: Not Available to Industry
Depositor comments: Please visit https://doi.org/10.1101/2022.10.15.511792 for bioRxiv preprint.
How to cite: pMC-1-SlEf1a-6 was a gift from Daniel Voytas (Addgene plasmid # 197707 ; http://n2t.net/addgene:197707 ; RRID:Addgene_197707)
